Addgene plasmid #140741: FUG-T2A-D252G
Purpose: Lentiviral vector to overexpress the autism-associated PTEN mutation D252G and GFP as two separate proteins
Depositing lab: Bryan Luikart. Depositing organization: Dartmouth College and Medical School. Publication: Nuclear Excluded Autism-Associated Phosphatase and Tensin Homolog Mutations Dysregulate Neuronal Growth. Fricano-Kugler CJ, Getz SA, Williams MR, Zurawel AA, DeSpenza T Jr, Frazel PW, Li M, O'Malley AJ, Moen EL, Luikart BW. Biol Psychiatry. 2018 Aug 15;84(4):265-277. doi: 10.1016/j.biopsych.2017.11.025. Epub 2017 Dec 2. PubMed 29373119.
Backbone
  Vector backbone: FUG-PtenD252G
  Backbone size w/o insert (bp): 9248
  Total vector size (bp): 11246
  Modifications to backbone: The following oligos were annealed and cloned into the BsrG1 site of GFP to generate a T2A linker between the GFP-Pten. GTACAAGGAGGGCAGAGGAAGTCTTCTAACATGCGGTGACGTGGAGGAGAATCCCGGCCCTaA GTACTtAGGGCCGGGATTCTCCTCCACGTCACCGCATGTTAGAAGACTTCCTCTGCCCTCCTT
  Vector type: Mammalian Expression, Lentiviral
Growth in bacteria
  Bacterial resistance: Ampicillin, 100 μg/mL
  Growth temperature: 37°C
  Growth strain: NEB Stable
  Copy number: Low Copy
Gene/Insert
  Gene/Insert name: GFP-T2A-PTEND252G
  Species: H. sapiens (human)
  Insert size (bp): 1998
  Mutation: D252G
  Entrez Gene: PTEN (a.k.a. 10q23del, BZS, CWS1, DEC, GLM2, MHAM, MMAC1, PTEN1, PTENbeta, TEP1)
  Promoter: hUbiC
  Tag / fusion protein: none
  Cloning method: Restriction Enzyme; 5′ cloning site BsrG1 (not destroyed); 3′ cloning site BsrG1 (destroyed during cloning)
  Sequencing primers: 5′ GFP Down; 3′ WRE up
Resource information
  A portion of this plasmid was derived from a plasmid made by: Pten insert from Alonzo Ross
Terms and licenses: Academic/Nonprofit Terms; Industry Terms: Not Available to Industry
How to cite: FUG-T2A-D252G was a gift from Bryan Luikart (Addgene plasmid # 140741 ; http://n2t.net/addgene:140741 ; RRID:Addgene_140741)
