[The description below was written by a language model from this plasmid's Addgene catalogue record and pLannotate feature annotations shown in this document.]
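Description:
FUG-T2A-D252G is an HIV-1-based lentiviral transfer plasmid of about 11.2 kb for mammalian expression, built on an FUGW-style backbone. It is maintained in E. coli through a ColE1/pUC-type origin with ampicillin selection. The catalogue lists it as low copy and propagated in a recombination-deficient strain, which is common practice for plasmids carrying repeated LTRs. The backbone also holds an f1 origin and an SV40/EM7-driven bleomycin/Zeocin resistance cassette. That cassette lies outside the LTR-flanked region, so it would not be packaged into virus.

The viral genome is transcribed from a CMV enhancer/promoter fused to a truncated 5' LTR. This is followed by the Ψ packaging signal with a partial gag sequence, the Rev response element, and the cPPT/CTS. Downstream, the human ubiquitin C promoter drives a single open reading frame of EGFP, a T2A peptide and human PTEN carrying the D252G substitution. The T2A linker was made by inserting annealed oligonucleotides at the BsrGI site at the end of GFP in a parental GFP-PTEN fusion vector. The feature annotation does not call it, but it fits the gap between the EGFP and PTEN coding sequences. Ribosomal skipping at T2A yields GFP and the PTEN mutant as separate proteins, so fluorescence marks transduced cells without tagging PTEN. A WPRE follows to enhance transcript expression, then a truncated 3' LTR and a bGH polyadenylation signal.

The construct is intended for lentiviral overexpression of the autism-associated PTEN D252G variant. The associated study examined how such mutations affect neuronal growth.
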