Features (pLannotate 1.2.2; 32 found; start..end, strand, type, name):
     31..83      -  misc_feature   bom (fragment): basis of mobility region from pBR322
    238..617     +  enhancer       CMV enhancer: human cytomegalovirus immediate early enhancer
    618..817     +  promoter       CMV promoter: human cytomegalovirus (CMV) immediate early promoter
    835..1015    +  LTR            5' LTR (truncated): truncated 5' long terminal repeat (LTR) from HIV-1
   1062..1187    +  misc_feature   HIV-1 Ψ: packaging signal of human immunodeficiency virus type 1
   1171..1534    +  CDS            HIV-1 gag (fragment): gag protein from human immunodeficiency virus 1; gag
   1680..1913    +  misc_feature   RRE: The Rev response element (RRE) of HIV-1 allows for Rev-dependent mRNA export from the nucleus to the cytoplasm.
   2290..2390    +  CDS            Rev (fragment): human immunodeficiency virus 1 (HIV-1) Rev protein; rev; enhances nuclear export of unspliced and incompletely spliced viral mRNAs
   2440..2557    +  misc_feature   cPPT/CTS: central polypurine tract and central termination sequence of HIV-1
   2649..3860    +  promoter       UbC promoter: human ubiquitin C promoter
   3871..3904    -  misc_feature   MCS (fragment): pUC18/19 multiple cloning site
   3914..4630    +  CDS            EGFP: EGFP is a basic (constitutively fluorescent) green fluorescent protein published in 1996, derived from Aequorea victoria. It is reported to be a rapidly-maturing weak dimer with moderate acid sensitivity.
   4703..5911    +  CDS            PTEN: PTEN_HUMAN - Also known as MMAC1, TEP1. Experimental evidence at protein level: Swiss-Prot protein existence level 1. [Isoform alpha]: Functional kinase, like isoform 1 it antagonizes the PI3K-AKT/PKB signaling pathway. Plays a role in mitochondrial energetic metabolism by promoting COX activity and ATP production, via collaboration with isoform 1 in increasing protein levels of PINK1. From Homo sapiens (Human).
   5915..5939    +  misc_feature   MCS (fragment): pBluescript multiple cloning site
   5939..6527    +  misc_feature   WPRE: woodchuck hepatitis virus posttranscriptional regulatory element
   6464..7045    +  CDS            nef (fragment): NEF_HV1H2 - Experimental evidence at protein level: Swiss-Prot protein existence level 1. Extracellular Nef protein targets CD4(+) T-lymphocytes for apoptosis by interacting with CXCR4 surface receptors. From Human immunodeficiency virus type 1 group M subtype B (isolate HXB2) (HIV-1).
   7052..7232    +  LTR            5' LTR (truncated): truncated 5' long terminal repeat (LTR) from HIV-1
   7264..7488    +  polyA_signal   bGH poly(A) signal: bovine growth hormone polyadenylation signal
   7492..7513    +  promoter       SV40 promoter (fragment): SV40 enhancer and early promoter
   7534..7962    +  rep_origin     f1 ori (sequence partly withheld): f1 bacteriophage origin of replication; arrow indicates direction of (+) strand synthesis
   7976..8305    +  promoter       SV40 promoter: SV40 enhancer and early promoter
   8353..8400    +  promoter       EM7 promoter: synthetic bacterial promoter&nbsp
   8419..8793    +  CDS            BleoR: antibiotic-binding protein; Sh ble from Streptoalloteichus hindustanus; confers resistance to bleomycin, phleomycin, and Zeocin™
   8803..8928    +  CDS            ble (fragment): BLE_KLEPN - Experimental evidence at protein level: Swiss-Prot protein existence level 1. Binding protein with a strong affinity to the bleomycin family of antibiotics. Binds to CL990; an antimitotic-antibiotic compound. From Klebsiella pneumoniae.
   8923..9044    +  polyA_signal   SV40 poly(A) signal: SV40 polyadenylation signal
   9115..9137    -  protein_bind   lac operator (fragment): The lac repressor binds to the lac operator to inhibit transcription in E. coli. This inhibition can be relieved by adding lactose or isopropyl-β-D-thiogalactopyranoside (IPTG). lac repressor encoded by lacI
   9141..9171    -  promoter       lac promoter: promoter for the E. coli lac operon
   9186..9207    -  protein_bind   CAP binding site: CAP binding activates transcription in the presence of cAMP. E. coli catabolite activator protein
   9220..9312    -  CDS            lacI (fragment): lac repressor; lacI; The lac repressor binds to the lac operator to inhibit transcription in E. coli. This inhibition can be relieved by adding lactose or isopropyl-β-D-thiogalactopyranoside (IPTG).
   9495..10083   -  rep_origin     ori: high-copy-number ColE1/pMB1/pBR322/pUC origin of replication
  10254..11114   -  CDS            AmpR: β-lactamase; bla; confers resistance to ampicillin, carbenicillin, and related antibiotics
  11115..11219   -  promoter       AmpR promoter: bla
>Addgene plasmid #140741 | FUG-T2A-D252G | addgene full sequence | sequence record 296115 | Addgene NGS Result
GTCGACGGATCGGGAGATCTCCCGATCCCCTATGGTGCACTCTCAGTACAATCTGCTCTGATGCCGCATA
GTTAAGCCAGTATCTGCTCCCTGCTTGTGTGTTGGAGGTCGCTGAGTAGTGCGCGAGCAAAATTTAAGCT
ACAACAAGGCAAGGCTTGACCGACAATTGCATGAAGAATCTGCTTAGGGTTAGGCGTTTTGCGCTGCTTC
GCGATGTACGGGCCAGATATACGCGTTGACATTGATTATTGACTAGTTATTAATAGTAATCAATTACGGG
GTCATTAGTTCATAGCCCATATATGGAGTTCCGCGTTACATAACTTACGGTAAATGGCCCGCCTGGCTGA
CCGCCCAACGACCCCCGCCCATTGACGTCAATAATGACGTATGTTCCCATAGTAACGCCAATAGGGACTT
TCCATTGACGTCAATGGGTGGAGTATTTACGGTAAACTGCCCACTTGGCAGTACATCAAGTGTATCATAT
GCCAAGTACGCCCCCTATTGACGTCAATGACGGTAAATGGCCCGCCTGGCATTATGCCCAGTACATGACC
TTATGGGACTTTCCTACTTGGCAGTACATCTACGTATTAGTCATCGCTATTACCATGGTGATGCGGTTTT
GGCAGTACATCAATGGGCGTGGATAGCGGTTTGACTCACGGGGATTTCCAAGTCTCCACCCCATTGACGT
CAATGGGAGTTTGTTTTGGCACCAAAATCAACGGGACTTTCCAAAATGTCGTAACAACTCCGCCCCATTG
ACGCAAATGGGCGGTAGGCGTGTACGGTGGGAGGTCTATATAAGCAGCGCGTTTTGCCTGTACTGGGTCT
CTCTGGTTAGACCAGATCTGAGCCTGGGAGCTCTCTGGCTAACTAGGGAACCCACTGCTTAAGCCTCAAT
AAAGCTTGCCTTGAGTGCTTCAAGTAGTGTGTGCCCGTCTGTTGTGTGACTCTGGTAACTAGAGATCCCT
CAGACCCTTTTAGTCAGTGTGGAAAATCTCTAGCAGTGGCGCCCGAACAGGGACTTGAAAGCGAAAGGGA
AACCAGAGGAGCTCTCTCGACGCAGGACTCGGCTTGCTGAAGCGCGCACGGCAAGAGGCGAGGGGCGGCG
ACTGGTGAGTACGCCAAAAATTTTGACTAGCGGAGGCTAGAAGGAGAGAGATGGGTGCGAGAGCGTCAGT
ATTAAGCGGGGGAGAATTAGATCGCGATGGGAAAAAATTCGGTTAAGGCCAGGGGGAAAGAAAAAATATA
AATTAAAACATATAGTATGGGCAAGCAGGGAGCTAGAACGATTCGCAGTTAATCCTGGCCTGTTAGAAAC
ATCAGAAGGCTGTAGACAAATACTGGGACAGCTACAACCATCCCTTCAGACAGGATCAGAAGAACTTAGA
TCATTATATAATACAGTAGCAACCCTCTATTGTGTGCATCAAAGGATAGAGATAAAAGACACCAAGGAAG
CTTTAGACAAGATAGAGGAAGAGCAAAACAAAAGTAAGACCACCGCACAGCAAGCGGCCGCTGATCTTCA
GACCTGGAGGAGGAGATATGAGGGACAATTGGAGAAGTGAATTATATAAATATAAAGTAGTAAAAATTGA
ACCATTAGGAGTAGCACCCACCAAGGCAAAGAGAAGAGTGGTGCAGAGAGAAAAAAGAGCAGTGGGAATA
GGAGCTTTGTTCCTTGGGTTCTTGGGAGCAGCAGGAAGCACTATGGGCGCAGCGTCAATGACGCTGACGG
TACAGGCCAGACAATTATTGTCTGGTATAGTGCAGCAGCAGAACAATTTGCTGAGGGCTATTGAGGCGCA
ACAGCATCTGTTGCAACTCACAGTCTGGGGCATCAAGCAGCTCCAGGCAAGAATCCTGGCTGTGGAAAGA
TACCTAAAGGATCAACAGCTCCTGGGGATTTGGGGTTGCTCTGGAAAACTCATTTGCACCACTGCTGTGC
CTTGGAATGCTAGTTGGAGTAATAAATCTCTGGAACAGATTTGGAATCACACGACCTGGATGGAGTGGGA
CAGAGAAATTAACAATTACACAAGCTTAATACACTCCTTAATTGAAGAATCGCAAAACCAGCAAGAAAAG
AATGAACAAGAATTATTGGAATTAGATAAATGGGCAAGTTTGTGGAATTGGTTTAACATAACAAATTGGC
TGTGGTATATAAAATTATTCATAATGATAGTAGGAGGCTTGGTAGGTTTAAGAATAGTTTTTGCTGTACT
TTCTATAGTGAATAGAGTTAGGCAGGGATATTCACCATTATCGTTTCAGACCCACCTCCCAACCCCGAGG
GGACCCGACAGGCCCGAAGGAATAGAAGAAGAAGGTGGAGAGAGAGACAGAGACAGATCCATTCGATTAG
TGAACGGATCGGCACTGCGTGCGCCAATTCTGCAGACAAATGGCAGTATTCATCCACAATTTTAAAAGAA
AAGGGGGGATTGGGGGGTACAGTGCAGGGGAAAGAATAGTAGACATAATAGCAACAGACATACAAACTAA
AGAATTACAAAAACAAATTACAAAAATTCAAAATTTTCGGGTTTATTACAGGGACAGCAGAGATCCAGTT
TGGTTAATCGCATGCTAGCTAGTTCGAACCTTAATTAACCCGTGTCGGCTCCAGATCTGGCCTCCGCGCC
GGGTTTTGGCGCCTCCCGCGGGCGCCCCCCTCCTCACGGCGAGCGCTGCCACGTCAGACGAAGGGCGCAG
CGAGCGTCCTGATCCTTCCGCCCGGACGCTCAGGACAGCGGCCCGCTGCTCATAAGACTCGGCCTTAGAA
CCCCAGTATCAGCAGAAGGACATTTTAGGACGGGACTTGGGTGACTCTAGGGCACTGGTTTTCTTTCCAG
AGAGCGGAACAGGCGAGGAAAAGTAGTCCCTTCTCGGCGATTCTGCGGAGGGATCTCCGTGGGGCGGTGA
ACGCCGATGATTATATAAGGACGCGCCGGGTGTGGCACAGCTAGTTCCGTCGCAGCCGGGATTTGGGTCG
CGGTTCTTGTTTGTGGATCGCTGTGATCGTCACTTGGTGAGTAGCGGGCTGCTGGGCTGGCCGGGGCTTT
CGTGGCCGCCGGGCCGCTCGGTGGGACGGAAGCGTGTGGAGAGACCGCCAAGGGCTGTAGTCTGGGTCCG
CGAGCAAGGTTGCCCTGAACTGGGGGTTGGGGGGAGCGCAGCAAAATGGCGGCTGTTCCCGAGTCTTGAA
TGGAAGACGCTTGTGAGGCGGGCTGTGAGGTCGTTGAAACAAGGTGGGGGGCATGGTGGGCGGCAAGAAC
CCAAGGTCTTGAGGCCTTCGCTAATGCGGGAAAGCTCTTATTCGGGTGAGATGGGCTGGGGCACCATCTG
GGGACCCTGACGTGAAGTTTGTCACTGACTGGAGAACTCGGTTTGTCGTCTGTTGCGGGGGCGGCAGTTA
TGGCGGTGCCGTTGGGCAGTGCACCCGTACCTTTGGGAGCGCGCGCCCTCGTCGTGTCGTGACGTCACCC
GTTCTGTTGGCTTATAATGCAGGGTGGGGCCACCTGCCGGTAGGTGTGCGGTAGGCTTTTCTCCGTCGCA
GGACGCAGGGTTCGGGCCTAGGGTAGGCTCTCCTGAATCGACAGGCGCCGGACCTCTGGTGAGGGGAGGG
ATAAGTGAGGCGTCAGTTTCTTTGGTCGGTTTTATGTACCTATCTTCTTAAGTAGCTGAAGCTCCGGTTT
TGAACTATGCGCTCGGGGTTGGCGAGTGTGTTTTGTGAAGTTTTTTAGGCACCTTTTGAAATGTAATCAT
TTGGGTCAATATGTAATTTTCAGTGTTAGACTAGTAAATTGTCCGCTAAATTCTGGCCGTTTTTGGCTTT
TTTGTTAGACGAAGCTTGGGCTGCAGGTCGACTCTAGAGGATCCCCGGGTACCGGTCGCCACCATGGTGA
GCAAGGGCGAGGAGCTGTTCACCGGGGTGGTGCCCATCCTGGTCGAGCTGGACGGCGACGTAAACGGCCA
CAAGTTCAGCGTGTCCGGCGAGGGCGAGGGCGATGCCACCTACGGCAAGCTGACCCTGAAGTTCATCTGC
ACCACCGGCAAGCTGCCCGTGCCCTGGCCCACCCTCGTGACCACCCTGACCTACGGCGTGCAGTGCTTCA
GCCGCTACCCCGACCACATGAAGCAGCACGACTTCTTCAAGTCCGCCATGCCCGAAGGCTACGTCCAGGA
GCGCACCATCTTCTTCAAGGACGACGGCAACTACAAGACCCGCGCCGAGGTGAAGTTCGAGGGCGACACC
CTGGTGAACCGCATCGAGCTGAAGGGCATCGACTTCAAGGAGGACGGCAACATCCTGGGGCACAAGCTGG
AGTACAACTACAACAGCCACAACGTCTATATCATGGCCGACAAGCAGAAGAACGGCATCAAGGTGAACTT
CAAGATCCGCCACAACATCGAGGACGGCAGCGTGCAGCTCGCCGACCACTACCAGCAGAACACCCCCATC
GGCGACGGCCCCGTGCTGCTGCCCGACAACCACTACCTGAGCACCCAGTCCGCCCTGAGCAAAGACCCCA
ACGAGAAGCGCGATCACATGGTCCTGCTGGAGTTCGTGACCGCCGCCGGGATCACTCTCGGCATGGACGA
GCTGTACAAGGAGGGCAGAGGAAGTCTTCTAACATGCGGTGACGTGGAGGAGAATCCCGGCCCTAAGTAC
AAGAAAGGATCCATGACAGCCATCATCAAAGAGATCGTTAGCAGAAACAAAAGGAGATATCAAGAGGATG
GATTCGACTTAGACTTGACCTATATTTATCCAAACATTATTGCTATGGGATTTCCTGCAGAAAGACTTGA
AGGCGTATACAGGAACAATATTGATGATGTAGTAAGGTTTTTGGATTCAAAGCATAAAAACCATTACAAG
ATATACAATCTTTGTGCTGAAAGACATTATGACACCGCCAAATTTAATTGCAGAGTTGCACAATATCCTT
TTGAAGACCATAACCCACCACAGCTAGAACTTATCAAACCCTTTTGTGAAGATCTTGACCAATGGCTAAG
TGAAGATGACAATCATGTTGCAGCAATTCACTGTAAAGCTGGAAAGGGACGAACTGGTGTAATGATATGT
GCATATTTATTACATCGGGGCAAATTTTTAAAGGCACAAGAGGCCCTAGATTTCTATGGGGAAGTAAGGA
CCAGAGACAAAAAGGGAGTAACTATTCCCAGTCAGAGGCGCTATGTGTATTATTATAGCTACCTGTTAAA
GAATCATCTGGATTATAGACCAGTGGCACTGTTGTTTCACAAGATGATGTTTGAAACTATTCCAATGTTC
AGTGGCGGAACTTGCAATCCTCAGTTTGTGGTCTGCCAGCTAAAGGTCAAAATTTACTCGTCCAATTCAG
GACCCACACGACGGGAAGACAAGTTCATGTACTTTGAGTTCCCTCAGCCGTTACCTGTGTGTGGTGGTAT
CAAAGTAGAGTTCTTCCACAAACAGAACAAGATGCTAAAAAAGGACAAAATGTTTCACTTTTGGGTAAAT
ACATTCTTCATACCAGGACCAGAGGAAACCTCAGAAAAAGTAGAAAATGGAAGTCTATGTGATCAAGAAA
TCGATAGCATTTGCAGTATAGAGCGTGCAGATAATGACAAGGAATATCTAGTACTTACTTTAACAAAAAA
TGATCTTGACAAAGCAAATAAAGACAAAGCCAACCGATACTTTTCTCCAAATTTTAAGGTGAAGCTGTAC
TTCACAAAAACAGTAGAGGAGCCGTCAAATCCAGAGGCTAGCAGTTCAACTTCTGTAACACCAGATGTTA
GTGACAATGAACCTGATCATTATAGATATTCTGACACCACTGACTCTGATCCAGAGAATGAACCTTTTGA
TGAAGATCAGCATACACAAATTACAAAAGTCTGAGAATTCGATATCAAGCTTATCGATAATCAACCTCTG
GATTACAAAATTTGTGAAAGATTGACTGGTATTCTTAACTATGTTGCTCCTTTTACGCTATGTGGATACG
CTGCTTTAATGCCTTTGTATCATGCTATTGCTTCCCGTATGGCTTTCATTTTCTCCTCCTTGTATAAATC
CTGGTTGCTGTCTCTTTATGAGGAGTTGTGGCCCGTTGTCAGGCAACGTGGCGTGGTGTGCACTGTGTTT
GCTGACGCAACCCCCACTGGTTGGGGCATTGCCACCACCTGTCAGCTCCTTTCCGGGACTTTCGCTTTCC
CCCTCCCTATTGCCACGGCGGAACTCATCGCCGCCTGCCTTGCCCGCTGCTGGACAGGGGCTCGGCTGTT
GGGCACTGACAATTCCGTGGTGTTGTCGGGGAAATCATCGTCCTTTCCTTGGCTGCTCGCCTGTGTTGCC
ACCTGGATTCTGCGCGGGACGTCCTTCTGCTACGTCCCTTCGGCCCTCAATCCAGCGGACCTTCCTTCCC
GCGGCCTGCTGCCGGCTCTGCGGCCTCTTCCGCGTCTTCGCCTTCGCCCTCAGACGAGTCGGATCTCCCT
TTGGGCCGCCTCCCCGCATCGATACCGTCGACCTCGAGACCTAGAAAAACATGGAGCAATCACAAGTAGC
AATACAGCAGCTACCAATGCTGATTGTGCCTGGCTAGAAGCACAAGAGGAGGAGGAGGTGGGTTTTCCAG
TCACACCTCAGGTACCTTTAAGACCAATGACTTACAAGGCAGCTGTAGATCTTAGCCACTTTTTAAAAGA
AAAGGGGGGACTGGAAGGGCTAATTCACTCCCAACGAAGACAAGATATCCTTGATCTGTGGATCTACCAC
ACACAAGGCTACTTCCCTGATTGGCAGAACTACACACCAGGGCCAGGGATCAGATATCCACTGACCTTTG
GATGGTGCTACAAGCTAGTACCAGTTGAGCAAGAGAAGGTAGAAGAAGCCAATGAAGGAGAGAACACCCG
CTTGTTACACCCTGTGAGCCTGCATGGGATGGATGACCCGGAGAGAGAAGTATTAGAGTGGAGGTTTGAC
AGCCGCCTAGCATTTCATCACATGGCCCGAGAGCTGCATCCGGACTGTACTGGGTCTCTCTGGTTAGACC
AGATCTGAGCCTGGGAGCTCTCTGGCTAACTAGGGAACCCACTGCTTAAGCCTCAATAAAGCTTGCCTTG
AGTGCTTCAAGTAGTGTGTGCCCGTCTGTTGTGTGACTCTGGTAACTAGAGATCCCTCAGACCCTTTTAG
TCAGTGTGGAAAATCTCTAGCAGGGCCCGTTTAAACCCGCTGATCAGCCTCGACTGTGCCTTCTAGTTGC
CAGCCATCTGTTGTTTGCCCCTCCCCCGTGCCTTCCTTGACCCTGGAAGGTGCCACTCCCACTGTCCTTT
CCTAATAAAATGAGGAAATTGCATCGCATTGTCTGAGTAGGTGTCATTCTATTCTGGGGGGTGGGGTGGG
GCAGGACAGCAAGGGGGAGGATTGGGAAGACAATAGCAGGCATGCTGGGGATGCGGTGGGCTCTATGGCT
TCTGAGGCGGAAAGAACCAGCTGGGGCTCTAGGGGGTATCCCC
[124 nt withheld, positions 7534-7657]
C
[91 nt withheld, positions 7659-7749]
A
[49 nt withheld, positions 7751-7799]
CCTTTGACGTTGGAGTCCACGTTCTTT
[37 nt withheld, positions 7827-7863]
ACCCTATCTCGGTCTATTCTTTTGATTTATAAGGGATTTTGCCGATTTCGGCCTATTGGTTAAAAAATGA
GCTGATTTAACAAAAATTTAACGCGAATTAATTCTGTGGAATGTGTGTCAGTTAGGGTGTGGAAAGTCCC
CAGGCTCCCCAGCAGGCAGAAGTATGCAAAGCATGCATCTCAATTAGTCAGCAACCAGGTGTGGAAAGTC
CCCAGGCTCCCCAGCAGGCAGAAGTATGCAAAGCATGCATCTCAATTAGTCAGCAACCATAGTCCCGCCC
CTAACTCCGCCCATCCCGCCCCTAACTCCGCCCAGTTCCGCCCATTCTCCGCCCCATGGCTGACTAATTT
TTTTTATTTATGCAGAGGCCGAGGCCGCCTCTGCCTCTGAGCTATTCCAGAAGTAGTGAGGAGGCTTTTT
TGGAGGCCTAGGCTTTTGCAAAAAGCTCCCGGGAGCTTGTATATCCATTTTCGGATCTGATCAGCACGTG
TTGACAATTAATCATCGGCATAGTATATCGGCATAGTATAATACGACAAGGTGAGGAACTAAACCATGGC
CAAGTTGACCAGTGCCGTTCCGGTGCTCACCGCGCGCGACGTCGCCGGAGCGGTCGAGTTCTGGACCGAC
CGGCTCGGGTTCTCCCGGGACTTCGTGGAGGACGACTTCGCCGGTGTGGTCCGGGACGACGTGACCCTGT
TCATCAGCGCGGTCCAGGACCAGGTGGTGCCGGACAACACCCTGGCCTGGGTGTGGGTGCGCGGCCTGGA
CGAGCTGTACGCCGAGTGGTCGGAGGTCGTGTCCACGAACTTCCGGGACGCCTCCGGGCCGGCCATGACC
GAGATCGGCGAGCAGCCGTGGGGGCGGGAGTTCGCCCTGCGCGACCCGGCCGGCAACTGCGTGCACTTCG
TGGCCGAGGAGCAGGACTGACACGTGCTACGAGATTTCGATTCCACCGCCGCCTTCTATGAAAGGTTGGG
CTTCGGAATCGTTTTCCGGGACGCCGGCTGGATGATCCTCCAGCGCGGGGATCTCATGCTGGAGTTCTTC
GCCCACCCCAACTTGTTTATTGCAGCTTATAATGGTTACAAATAAAGCAATAGCATCACAAATTTCACAA
ATAAAGCATTTTTTTCACTGCATTCTAGTTGTGGTTTGTCCAAACTCATCAATGTATCTTATCATGTCTG
TATACCGTCGACCTCTAGCTAGAGCTTGGCGTAATCATGGTCATAGCTGTTTCCTGTGTGAAATTGTTAT
CCGCTCACAATTCCACACAACATACGAGCCGGAAGCATAAAGTGTAAAGCCTGGGGTGCCTAATGAGTGA
GCTAACTCACATTAATTGCGTTGCGCTCACTGCCCGCTTTCCAGTCGGGAAACCTGTCGTGCCAGCTGCA
TTAATGAATCGGCCAACGCGCGGGGAGAGGCGGTTTGCGTATTGGGCGCTCTTCCGCTTCCTCGCTCACT
GACTCGCTGCGCTCGGTCGTTCGGCTGCGGCGAGCGGTATCAGCTCACTCAAAGGCGGTAATACGGTTAT
CCACAGAATCAGGGGATAACGCAGGAAAGAACATGTGAGCAAAAGGCCAGCAAAAGGCCAGGAACCGTAA
AAAGGCCGCGTTGCTGGCGTTTTTCCATAGGCTCCGCCCCCCTGACGAGCATCACAAAAATCGACGCTCA
AGTCAGAGGTGGCGAAACCCGACAGGACTATAAAGATACCAGGCGTTTCCCCCTGGAAGCTCCCTCGTGC
GCTCTCCTGTTCCGACCCTGCCGCTTACCGGATACCTGTCCGCCTTTCTCCCTTCGGGAAGCGTGGCGCT
TTCTCATAGCTCACGCTGTAGGTATCTCAGTTCGGTGTAGGTCGTTCGCTCCAAGCTGGGCTGTGTGCAC
GAACCCCCCGTTCAGCCCGACCGCTGCGCCTTATCCGGTAACTATCGTCTTGAGTCCAACCCGGTAAGAC
ACGACTTATCGCCACTGGCAGCAGCCACTGGTAACAGGATTAGCAGAGCGAGGTATGTAGGCGGTGCTAC
AGAGTTCTTGAAGTGGTGGCCTAACTACGGCTACACTAGAAGAACAGTATTTGGTATCTGCGCTCTGCTG
AAGCCAGTTACCTTCGGAAAAAGAGTTGGTAGCTCTTGATCCGGCAAACAAACCACCGCTGGTAGCGGTG
GTTTTTTTGTTTGCAAGCAGCAGATTACGCGCAGAAAAAAAGGATCTCAAGAAGATCCTTTGATCTTTTC
TACGGGGTCTGACGCTCAGTGGAACGAAAACTCACGTTAAGGGATTTTGGTCATGAGATTATCAAAAAGG
ATCTTCACCTAGATCCTTTTAAATTAAAAATGAAGTTTTAAATCAATCTAAAGTATATATGAGTAAACTT
GGTCTGACAGTTACCAATGCTTAATCAGTGAGGCACCTATCTCAGCGATCTGTCTATTTCGTTCATCCAT
AGTTGCCTGACTCCCCGTCGTGTAGATAACTACGATACGGGAGGGCTTACCATCTGGCCCCAGTGCTGCA
ATGATACCGCGAGACCCACGCTCACCGGCTCCAGATTTATCAGCAATAAACCAGCCAGCCGGAAGGGCCG
AGCGCAGAAGTGGTCCTGCAACTTTATCCGCCTCCATCCAGTCTATTAATTGTTGCCGGGAAGCTAGAGT
AAGTAGTTCGCCAGTTAATAGTTTGCGCAACGTTGTTGCCATTGCTACAGGCATCGTGGTGTCACGCTCG
TCGTTTGGTATGGCTTCATTCAGCTCCGGTTCCCAACGATCAAGGCGAGTTACATGATCCCCCATGTTGT
GCAAAAAAGCGGTTAGCTCCTTCGGTCCTCCGATCGTTGTCAGAAGTAAGTTGGCCGCAGTGTTATCACT
CATGGTTATGGCAGCACTGCATAATTCTCTTACTGTCATGCCATCCGTAAGATGCTTTTCTGTGACTGGT
GAGTACTCAACCAAGTCATTCTGAGAATAGTGTATGCGGCGACCGAGTTGCTCTTGCCCGGCGTCAATAC
GGGATAATACCGCGCCACATAGCAGAACTTTAAAAGTGCTCATCATTGGAAAACGTTCTTCGGGGCGAAA
ACTCTCAAGGATCTTACCGCTGTTGAGATCCAGTTCGATGTAACCCACTCGTGCACCCAACTGATCTTCA
GCATCTTTTACTTTCACCAGCGTTTCTGGGTGAGCAAAAACAGGAAGGCAAAATGCCGCAAAAAAGGGAA
TAAGGGCGACACGGAAATGTTGAATACTCATACTCTTCCTTTTTCAATATTATTGAAGCATTTATCAGGG
TTATTGTCTCATGAGCGGATACATATTTGAATGTATTTAGAAAAATAAACAAATAGGGGTTCCGCGCACA
TTTCCCCGAAAAGTGCCACCTGAC
